>Addgene plasmid #46922 | pSNR52-sgTEF1 | depositor full sequence | sequence record 66630 | pSNR52-sgTEF1 sequence 5202 bps
GCGATTAAGTTGGGTAACGCCAGGGTTTTCCCAGTCACGACGTTGTAAAACGACGGCCAGTGAATTGTAA
TACGACTCACTATAGGGCGAATTGGAGCTCACTCGGAATTCTCTTTGAAAAGATAATGTATGATTATGCT
TTCACTCATATTTATACAGAAACTTGATGTTTTCTTTCGAGTATATACAAGGTGATTACATGTACGTTTG
AAGTACAACTCTAGATTTTGTAGTGCCCTCTTGGGCTAGCGGTAAAGGTGCGCATTTTTTCACACCCTAC
AATGTTCTGTTCAAAAGATTTTGGTCAAACGCTGTAGAAGTGAAAGTTGGTGCGCATGTTTCGGCGTTCG
AAACTTCTCCGCAGTGAAAGATAAATGATCTTGATATTTAAGTTAATAAAGTTTTAGAGCTAGAAATAGC
AAGTTAAAATAAGGCTAGTCCGTTATCAACTTGAAAAAGTGGCACCGAGTCGGTGGTGCTTTTTTTGTTT
TTTATGTCTCTGCAGAGTTCGGTACCAGCTTTTGTTCCCTTTAGTGAGGGTTAATTTCGAGCTTGGCGTA
ATCATGGTCATAGCTGTTTCCTGTGTGAAATTGTTATCCGCTCACAATTCCACACAACATACGAGCCGGA
AGCATAAAGTGTAAAGCCTGGGGTGCCTAATGAGTGAGCTAACTCACATTAATTGCGTTGCGCTCACTGC
CCGCTTTCCAGTCGGGAAACCTGTCGTGCCAGCTGCATTAATGAATCGGCCAACGCGCGGGGAGAGGCGG
TTTTCGTATTGGGCGCTCTTCCGCTTCCTCGCTCACTGACTCGCTGCGCTCGGTCGTTCGGCTGCGGCGA
GCGGTATCAGCTCACTCAAAGGCGGTAATACGGTTATCCACAGAATCAGGGGATAACGCAGGAAAGAACA
TGTGAGCAAAAGGCCAGCAAAAGGCCAGGAACCGTAAAAAGGCCGCGTTGCTGGCGTTTTTCCATAGGCT
CGGCCCCCCTGACGAGCATCACAAAAATCGACGCTCAAGTCAGAGGTGGCGAAACCCGACAGGACTATAA
AGATACCAGGCGTTCCCCCCTGGAAGCTCCCTCGTGCGCTCTCCTGTTCCGACCCTGCCGCTTACCGGAT
ACCTGTCCGCCTTTCTCCCTTCGGGAAGCGTGGCGCTTTCTCAATGCTCACGCTGTAGGTATCTCAGTTC
GGTGTAGGTCGTTCGCTCCAAGCTGGGCTGTGTGCACGAACCCCCCGTTCAGCCCGACCGCTGCGCCTTA
TCCGGTAACTATCGTCTTGAGTCCAACCCGGTAAGACACGACTTATCGCCACTGGCAGCAGCCACTGGTA
ACAGGATTAGCAGAGCGAGGTATGTAGGCGGTGCTACAGAGTTCTTGAAGTGGTGGCCTAACTACGGCTA
CACTAGAAGGACAGTATTTGGTATCTGCGCTCTGCTGAAGCCAGTTACCTTCGGAAAAAGAGTTGGTAGC
TCTTGATCCGGCAAACAAACCACCGCTGGTAGCGGTGGTTTTTTTGTTTGCAAGCAGCAGATTACGCGCA
GAAAAAAAGGATCTCAAGAAGATCCTTTGATCTTTTCTACGGGGTCTGACGCTCAGTGGAACGAAAACTC
ACGTTAAGGGATTTTGGTCATGAGATTATCAAAAAGGATCTTCACCTAGATCCTTTTAAATTAAAAATGA
AGTTTTAAATCAATCTAAAGTATATATGAGTAAACTTGGTCTGACAGTTACCAATGCTTAATCAGTGAGG
CACCTATCTCAGCGATCTGTCTATTTCGTTCATCCATAGTTGCCTGACTGCCCGTCGTGTAGATAACTAC
GATACGGGAGGGCTTACCATCTGGCCCCAGTGCTGCAATGATACCGCGAGACCCACGCTCACCGGCTCCA
GATTTATCAGCAATAAACCAGCCAGCCGGAAGGGCCGAGCGCAGAAGTGGTCCTGCAACTTTATCCGCCT
CCATCCAGTCTATTAATTGTTGCCGGGAAGCTAGAGTAAGTAGTTCGCCAGTTAATAGTTTGCGCAACGT
TGTTGCCATTGCTACAGGCATCGTGGTGTCACGCTCGTCGTTTGGTATGGCTTCATTCAGCTCCGGTTCC
CAACGATCAAGGCGAGTTACATGATCCCCCATGTTGTGAAAAAAAGCGGTTAGCTCCTTCGGTCCTCCGA
TCGTTGTCAGAAGTAAGTTGGCCGCAGTGTTATCACTCATGGTTATGGCAGCACTGCATAATTCTCTTAC
TGTCATGCCATCCGTAAGATGCTTTTCTGTGACTGGTGAGTACTCAACCAAGTCATTCTGAGAATAGTGT
ATGCGGCGACCGAGTTGCTCTTGCCCGGCGTCAATACGGGATAATACCGCGCCACATAGCAGAACTTTAA
AAGTGCTCATCATTGGAAAACGTTCTTCGGGGCGAAAACTCTCAAGGATCTTACCGCTGTTGAGATCCAG
TTCGATGTAACCCACTCGTGCACCCAACTGATCTTCAGCATCTTTTACTTTCACCAGCGTTTCTGGGTGA
GCAAAAACAGGAAGGCAAAATGCCGCAAAAAAGGGAATAAGGGCGACACGGAAATGTTGAATACTCATAC
TCTTCCTTTTTCAATATTATTGAAGCATTTATCAGGGTTATTGTCTCATGAGCGGATACATATTTGAATG
TATTTAGAAAAATAAACAAATAGGGGTTCCGCGCACATTTCCCCGAAAAGTGCCACCTGGGTCCTTTTCA
TCACGTGCTATAAAAATAATTATAATTTAAATTTTTTAATATAAATATATAAATTAAAAATAGAAAGTAA
AAAAAGAAATTAAAGAAAAAATAGTTTTTGTTTTCCGAAGATGTAAAAGACTCTAGGGGGATCGCCAACA
AATACTACCTTTTATCTTGCTCTTCCTGCTCTCAGGTATTAATGCCGAATTGTTTCATCTTGTCTGTGTA
GAAGACCACACACGAAAATCCTGTGATTTTACATTTTACTTATCGTTAATCGAATGTATATCTATTTAAT
CTGCTTTTCTTGTCTAATAAATATATATGTAAAGTACGCTTTTTGTTGAAATTTTTTAAACCTTTGTTTA
TTTTTTTTTCTTCATTCCGTAACTCTTCTACCTTCTTTATTTACTTTCTAAAATCCAAATACAAAACATA
AAAATAAATAAACACAGAGTAAATTCCCAAATTATTCCATCATTAAAAGATACGAGGCGCGTGTAAGTTA
CAGGCAAGCGATCCGTCCTAAGAAACCATTATTATCATGACATTAACCTATAAAAATAGGCGTATCACGA
GGCCCTTTCGTCTCGCGCGTTTCGGTGATGACGGTGAAAACCTCTGACACATGCAGCTCCCGGAGACGGT
CACAGCTTGTCTGTAAGCGGATGCCGGGAGCAGACAAGCCCGTCAGGGCGCGTCAGCGGGTGTTGGCGGG
TGTCGGGGCTGGCTTAACTATGCGGCATCAGAGCAGATTGTACTGAGAGTGCACCACGCTTTTCAATTCA
ATTCATCATTTTTTTTTTATTCTTTTTTTTGATTTCGGTTTCCTTGAAATTTTTTTGATTCGGTAATCTC
CGAACAGAAGGAAGAACGAAGGAAGGAGCACAGACTTAGATTGGTATATATACGCATATGTAGTGTTGAA
GAAACATGAAATTGCCCAGTATTCTTAACCCAACTGCACAGAACAAAAACGTGCAGGAAACGAAGATAAA
TCATGTCGAAAGCTACATATAAGGAACGTGCTGCTACTCATCCTAGTCCTGTTGCTGCCAAGCTATTTAA
TATCATGCACGAAAAGCAAACAAACTTGTGTGCTTCATTGGATGTTCGTACCACCAAGGAATTACTGGAG
TTAGTTGAAGCATTAGGTCCCAAAATTTGTTTACTAAAAACACATGTGGATATCTTGACTGATTTTTCCA
TGGAGGGCACAGTTAAGCCGCTAAAGGCATTATCCGCCAAGTACAATTTTTTACTCTTCGAAGACAGAAA
ATTTGCTGACATTGGTAATACAGTCAAATTGCAGTACTCTGCGGGTGTATACAGAATAGCAGAATGGGCA
GACATTACGAATGCACACGGTGTGGTGGGCCCAGGTATTGTTAGCGGTTTGAAGCAGGCGGCAGAAGAAG
TAACAAAGGAACCTAGAGGCCTTTTGATGTTAGCAGAATTGTCATGCAAGGGCTCCCTATCTACTGGAGA
ATATACTAAGGGTACTGTTGACATTGCGAAGAGCGACAAAGATTTTGTTATCGGCTTTATTGCTCAAAGA
GACATGGGTGGAAGAGATGAAGGTTACGATTGGTTGATTATGACACCCGGTGTGGGTTTAGATGACAAGG
GAGACGCATTGGGTCAACAGTATAGAACCGTGGATGATGTGGTCTCTACAGGATCTGACATTATTATTGT
TGGAAGAGGACTATTTGCAAAGGGAAGGGATGCTAAGGTAGAGGGTGAACGTTACAGAAAAGCAGGCTGG
GAAGCATATTTGAGAAGATGCGGCCAGCAAAACTAAAAAACTGTATTATAAGTAAATGCATGTATACTAA
ACTCACAAATTAGAGCTTCAATTTAATTATATCAGTTATTACCCTATGCGGTGTGAAATACCGCACAGAT
GCGTAAGGAGAAAATACCGCATCAGGAAATTGTAAACGTTAATATTTTGTTAAAATTCGCGTTAAATTTT
TGTTAAATCAGCTCATTTTTTAACCAATAGGCCGAAATCGGCAAAATCCCTTATAAATCAAAAGAATAGA
CCGAGATAGGGT
[37 nt withheld, positions 4773-4809]
AAAGAACGTGGACTCCAACGTCAAAGG
[49 nt withheld, positions 4837-4885]
T
[91 nt withheld, positions 4887-4977]
G
[124 nt withheld, positions 4979-5102]
CGCGCCATTCGCCATTCAGGCTGCGCAACTGTTGGGAAGGGCGATCGGTGCGGGCCTCTTCGCTATTACG
CCAGCTGGCGAAGGGGGGATGTGCTGCAAG
Features (pLannotate 1.2.2; 21 found; start..end, strand, type, name):
     68..86      +  promoter       T7 promoter: promoter for bacteriophage T7 RNA polymerase
    112..380     +  promoter       SNR52 promoter: promoter for the S. cerevisiae small nucleolar RNA gene SNR52
    381..400     +  promoter       TEF1 promoter (fragment): S. cerevisiae TEF1; promoter for EF-1α
    401..475     +  misc_RNA       gRNA scaffold: guide RNA scaffold for the Streptococcus pyogenes CRISPR/Cas9 system
    480..499     +  terminator     SUP4 terminator: transcription terminator for the S. cerevisiae SUP4 tRNA gene
    528..546     -  promoter       T3 promoter: promoter for bacteriophage T3 RNA polymerase
    591..607     -  protein_bind   lac operator: The lac repressor binds to the lac operator to inhibit transcription in E. coli. This inhibition can be relieved by adding lactose or isopropyl-β-D-thiogalactopyranoside (IPTG). lac repressor encoded by lacI
    615..645     -  promoter       lac promoter: promoter for the E. coli lac operon
    660..681     -  protein_bind   CAP binding site: CAP binding activates transcription in the presence of cAMP. E. coli catabolite activator protein
    694..786     -  CDS            lacI (fragment): lac repressor; lacI; The lac repressor binds to the lac operator to inhibit transcription in E. coli. This inhibition can be relieved by adding lactose or isopropyl-β-D-thiogalactopyranoside (IPTG).
    969..1557    -  rep_origin     ori: high-copy-number ColE1/pMB1/pBR322/pUC origin of replication
   1728..2588    -  CDS            AmpR: β-lactamase; bla; confers resistance to ampicillin, carbenicillin, and related antibiotics
   2589..2693    -  promoter       AmpR promoter: bla
   2730..3233    +  misc_feature   CEN/ARS: S. cerevisiae CEN6 centromere fused to an autonomously replicating sequence
   3302..3337    +  CDS            rop (fragment): Rop protein, which maintains plasmids at low copy number; rop
   3439..3486    +  misc_feature   bom (fragment): basis of mobility region from pBR322
   3497..3712    +  promoter       URA3 promoter: S. cerevisiae URA3
   3713..4516    +  CDS            URA3: orotidine-5'-phosphate decarboxylase, required for uracil biosynthesis; S. cerevisiae URA3; yeast auxotrophic marker, counterselectable with 5-fluoroorotic acid (5-FOA)
   4595..4646    +  misc_feature   bom (fragment): basis of mobility region from pBR322
   4647..5102    -  rep_origin     f1 ori (sequence partly withheld): f1 bacteriophage origin of replication; arrow indicates direction of (+) strand synthesis
   5110..65      -  CDS            lacZα (fragment) (across the origin): LacZα fragment of β-galactosidase; lacZ fragment
