[The description below was written by a language model from this plasmid's Addgene catalogue record and pLannotate feature annotations shown in this document.]
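Description:
pSNR52-sgTEF1 is a 5.2 kb yeast–E. coli shuttle plasmid built on the AH057 backbone for expressing a single guide RNA in Saccharomyces cerevisiae. In bacteria it replicates at high copy from a ColE1/pUC-type origin and is selected with ampicillin through the β-lactamase gene. In yeast it is maintained as a low-copy, stably segregating episome by a CEN6/ARS element and selected by uracil prototrophy through URA3 with its native promoter, a marker that can also be counterselected with 5-FOA. The backbone also carries typical cloning-vector remnants: an f1 origin, flanking T7 and T3 promoters, lac promoter/operator sequences, a lacZα fragment, and short lacI, rop and bom fragments that have no evident role in the construct's function.

The payload is a compact 119 bp sgRNA unit. The SNR52 small nucleolar RNA promoter, an RNA polymerase III promoter commonly used for guide expression in yeast, drives a 20-nucleotide spacer matching the endogenous TEF1 promoter (annotated in the feature table as a TEF1 promoter fragment). This spacer is fused directly to the Streptococcus pyogenes Cas9 guide RNA scaffold and followed by the SUP4 tRNA terminator, giving a defined transcript without polyadenylation. The plasmid encodes no Cas9 or dCas9, so the protein component must be supplied separately. According to the record and the associated work on RNA-guided transcriptional regulation in eukaryotes, the guide directs a Cas9-derived effector to the TEF1 promoter in budding yeast, which allows testing of CRISPR-based modulation of transcription from that promoter.
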