Addgene plasmid #46922: pSNR52-sgTEF1
Purpose: Yeast CEN/ARS vector (Ura3) that contains sgRNA controlled by SNR 52 promoter, targeting endogenous TEF1 promoter
Depositing lab: Stanley Qi & Jonathan Weissman. Depositing organization: University of California, San Francisco (UCSF). Publication: CRISPR-Mediated Modular RNA-Guided Regulation of Transcription in Eukaryotes. Gilbert LA, Larson MH, Morsut L, Liu Z, Brar GA, Torres SE, Stern-Ginossar N, Brandman O, Whitehead EH, Doudna JA, Lim WA, Weissman JS, Qi LS. Cell. 2013 Jul 9. pii: S0092-8674(13)00826-X. doi: 10.1016/j.cell.2013.06.044. PubMed 23849981.
Backbone
  Vector backbone: AH057
  Backbone size w/o insert (bp): 5083
  Total vector size (bp): 5202
  Vector type: Yeast Expression, CRISPR
  Selectable markers: URA3
Growth in bacteria
  Bacterial resistance: Ampicillin, 100 μg/mL
  Growth temperature: 37°C
  Growth strain: DH5alpha
  Copy number: High Copy
Gene/Insert
  Gene/Insert name: sgTEF1 promoter
  Species: S. cerevisiae (budding yeast)
  Insert size (bp): 119
  Entrez Gene: TEF1 (a.k.a. YPR080W)
  Promoter: SNR52
  Cloning method: Unknown
  Sequencing primers: 5′ gcgattaagttgggtaacg
Terms and licenses: Academic/Nonprofit Terms; Industry Terms: Not Available to Industry
Depositor comments: gRNA target sequence TTGATATTTAAGTTAATAAA
How to cite: pSNR52-sgTEF1 was a gift from Stanley Qi & Jonathan Weissman (Addgene plasmid # 46922 ; http://n2t.net/addgene:46922 ; RRID:Addgene_46922)
