>Addgene plasmid #46922 | pSNR52-sgTEF1 | addgene partial sequence | sequence record 68572 | M13_pUC_fwd
CGACTCACTATAGGGCGAATTGGAGCTCACTCGGAATTCTCTTTGAAAAGATAATGTATGATTATGCTTT
CACTCATATTTATACAGAAACTTGATGTTTTCTTTCGAGTATATACAAGGTGATTACATGTACGTTTGAA
GTACAACTCTAGATTTTGTAGTGCCCTCTTGGGCTAGCGGTAAAGGTGCGCATTTTTTCACACCCTACAA
TGTTCTGTTCAAAAGATTTTGGTCAAACGCTGTAGAAGTGAAAGTTGGTGCGCATGTTTCGGCGTTCGAA
ACTTCTCCGCAGTGAAAGATAAATGATCTTGATATTTAAGTTAATAAAGTTTTAGAGCTAGAAATAGCAA
GTTAAAATAAGGCTAGTCCGTTATCAACTTGAAAAAGTGGCACCGAGTCGGTGGTGCTTTTTTTGTTTTT
TATGTCTCTGCAGAGTTCGGTACCAGCTTTTGTTCCCTTTAGTGAGGGTTAATTTCGAGCTTGGCGTAAT
CATGGTCATAGCTGTTTCCTGTGTGAAATTGTTATCCGCTCACAATTCCACACAACATACGAGCCGGAAG
CATAAAGTGTAAAGCCTGGGGTGCCTAATGAGTGAGCTAACTCACATTAATTGCGTTGCGCTCACTGCCC
GCTTTCCAGTCGGGAAACCTGTCGTGCCAGCTGCATTAATGAATCGGCCAACGCGCGGGGAGAGGCGGTT
TTCGTATTGGGCGCTCTTCCGCTTCCTCGCTCACTGACTCGCTGCGCTCGGTCGTTCGGCTGCGGCGAGC
GGTATCAGCTCACTCAAAGGCGGTAATACGGTTATCCACAGAATCAGGGGATAACGCAGGAAAGAACATG
TGAGCAAAAGGCCAGCAAAAGGCCAGGAACCGTAAAAAGGCCGCGTTGCTGGCGTTTTTCCATAGGCTCG
GCCCCCCTGACGAGCATCACAAAAATCGACGCTCAAGTCAGAGGTGGCGAAACCC
