>Addgene plasmid #46922 | pSNR52-sgTEF1 | addgene partial sequence | sequence record 69394 | pGEX3
AAGGGCCTCGTGATACGCCTATTTTTATAGGTTAATGTCATGATAATAATGGTTTCTTAGACGGATCGCT
TGCCTGTAACTTACACGCGCCTCGTATCTTTTAATGATGGAATAATTTGGGAATTTACTCTGTGTTTATT
TATTTTTATGTTTTGTATTTGGATTTTAGAAAGTAAATAAAGAAGGTAGAAGAGTTACGGAATGAAGAAA
AAAAAATAAACAAAGGTTTAAAAAATTTCAACAAAAAGCGTACTTTACATATATATTTATTAGACAAGAA
AAGCAGATTAAATAGATATACATTCGATTAACGATAAGTAAAATGTAAAATCACAGGATTTTCGTGTGTG
GTCTTCTACACAGACAAGATGAAACAATTCGGCATTAATACCTGAGAGCAGGAAGAGCAAGATAAAAGGT
AGTATTTGTTGGCGATCCCCCTAGAGTCTTTTACATCTTCGGAAAACAAAAACTATTTTTTCTTTAATTT
CTTTTTTTACTTTCTATTTTTAATTTATATATTTATATTAAAAAATTTAAATTATAATTATTTTTATAGC
ACGTGATGAAAAGGACCCAGGTGGCACTTTTCGGGGAAATGTGCGCGGAACCCCTATTTGTTTATTTTTC
TAAATACATTCAAATATGTATCCGCTCATGAGACAATAACCCTGATAAATGCTTCAATAATATTGAAAAA
GGAAGAGTATGAGTATTCAACATTTCCGTGTCGCCCTTATTCCCTTTTTTGCGGCATTTTGCCTTCCTGT
TTTTGCTCACCCAGAAACGCTGGTGAAAGTAAAAGATGCTGAAGATCAGTTGGG
