>Addgene plasmid #46922 | pSNR52-sgTEF1 | addgene partial sequence | sequence record 69396 | pRSII-F1 5'-CGGCATCAGAGCAGATTGTAC-3'
TTTTCAATTCATCATTTTTTTTTTATTCTTTTTTTTGATTTCGGTTTCCTTGAAATTTTTTTGATTCGGT
AATCTCCGAACAGAAGGAAGAACGAAGGAAGGAGCACAGACTTAGATTGGTATATATACGCATATGTAGT
GTTGAAGAAACATGAAATTGCCCAGTATTCTTAACCCAACTGCACAGAACAAAAACGTGCAGGAAACGAA
GATAAATCATGTCGAAAGCTACATATAAGGAACGTGCTGCTACTCATCCTAGTCCTGTTGCTGCCAAGCT
ATTTAATATCATGCACGAAAAGCAAACAAACTTGTGTGCTTCATTGGATGTTCGTACCACCAAGGAATTA
CTGGAGTTAGTTGAAGCATTAGGTCCCAAAATTTGTTTACTAAAAACACATGTGGATATCTTGACTGATT
TTTCCATGGAGGGCACAGTTAAGCCGCTAAAGGCATTATCCGCCAAGTACAATTTTTTACTCTTCGAAGA
CAGAAAATTTGCTGACATTGGTAATACAGTCAAATTGCAGTACTCTGCGGGTGTATACAGAATAGCAGAA
TGGGCAGACATTACGAATGCACACGGTGTGGTGGGCCCAGGTATTGTTAGCGGTTTGAAGCAGGCGGCAG
AAGAAGTAACAAAGGAACCTAGAGGCCTTTTGATGTTAGCAGAATTGTCATGCAAGGGCTCCCTATCTAC
TGGAGAATATACTAAGGGTACTGTTGACATTGCGAAGAGCGACAAAGATTTTGTTATCGGCTTTATTGCT
CAAAGAGACATGGGTGGAAGAGATGAAGGTTACGATTGGTTGATTATGACACCCGGTGTGGGTTTAGATG
ACAAGGGAGACGCATTGGGTCAACAGTATAGAACCGTGGATGATGTGGTCTCTACAG
